Addgene plasmid #236207: pcDNA3_mSGH-AKAR3EV
Purpose: Fluorescent biosensor for cytosolic PKA activity
Depositing lab: Peter Dedecker. Depositing organization: Katholieke Universiteit Leuven. Publication: Reduced Artifacts in Nanoscale Ratiometric Imaging and Sensing via Point-Spread Function Matching. Van Thillo T, Van Deuren V, Van den Eynde R, Vandenberg W, Dedecker P. ACS Nano. 2025 Jul 1;19(25):22755-22766. doi: 10.1021/acsnano.4c16338. Epub 2025 Jun 20. PubMed 40539535.
Backbone
  Vector backbone: pcDNA3
  Vector type: Mammalian Expression
Growth in bacteria
  Bacterial resistance: Ampicillin, 100 μg/mL
  Growth temperature: 37°C
  Growth strain: DH5alpha
  Copy number: Unknown
Gene/Insert
  Gene/Insert name: QC2-AKAR-Halotag
  Promoter: CMV
  Cloning method: Gibson Cloning
  Sequencing primers: 5′ CMV_FW
Terms and licenses: Academic/Nonprofit Terms; Industry Terms: Not Available to Industry
How to cite: pcDNA3_mSGH-AKAR3EV was a gift from Peter Dedecker (Addgene plasmid # 236207 ; http://n2t.net/addgene:236207 ; RRID:Addgene_236207)
