[The description below was written by a language model from this plasmid's Addgene catalogue record and pLannotate feature annotations shown in this document.]
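Description:
pcDNA3_mSGH-AKAR3EV is a 7,792 nt mammalian expression plasmid built on the pcDNA3 backbone that encodes a genetically encoded fluorescent biosensor for cytosolic protein kinase A (PKA) activity. It is propagated in E. coli through a high-copy ColE1/pUC-type origin and selected with ampicillin via the β-lactamase gene. An SV40 early promoter driving neo, terminated by an SV40 poly(A) signal, provides the means to select stably transfected mammalian cells with G418. An f1 origin and flanking T7 and SP6 promoters are standard backbone elements. The short hits annotated as an HIV-1 LTR fragment, ble and lacI appear to be minor backbone-derived matches rather than functional parts.

The insert, recorded as QC2-AKAR-Halotag and assembled by Gibson cloning, sits between the CMV immediate-early enhancer/promoter and the bGH polyadenylation signal. The feature table recognises two components of the open reading frame. One is a fragment matching yeast RAD53, which is consistent with the phosphopeptide-binding FHA domain used in AKAR-type kinase reporters. The other is a C-terminal HaloTag, a modified dehalogenase that is covalently labelled with chloroalkane-conjugated dyes. The roughly 700 nt upstream of the RAD53 fragment are unannotated. They presumably encode the "QC2" fluorescent protein partner named in the insert, but the record does not define it. The stretch between the FHA fragment and HaloTag, which in AKAR3EV-style designs would hold a linker and a PKA substrate motif, is also unannotated.

In such sensors, phosphorylation-dependent binding of the substrate to the FHA domain changes energy transfer between the two fluorophores, giving a ratiometric readout. The associated publication concerns reducing artifacts in nanoscale ratiometric imaging and sensing.
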