Features (pLannotate 1.2.2; 22 found; start..end, strand, type, name):
     28..80      -  misc_feature   bom (fragment): basis of mobility region from pBR322
    235..614     +  enhancer       CMV enhancer: human cytomegalovirus immediate early enhancer
    615..818     +  promoter       CMV promoter: human cytomegalovirus (CMV) immediate early promoter
    814..847     +  LTR            5' LTR (truncated) (fragment): truncated 5' long terminal repeat (LTR) from HIV-1
    863..881     +  promoter       T7 promoter: promoter for bacteriophage T7 RNA polymerase
   1614..2036    +  CDS            RAD53 (fragment): RAD53_YEAST - Also known as MEC2, SAD1, SPK1. Experimental evidence at protein level: Swiss-Prot protein existence level 1. Controls S-phase checkpoint as well as G1 and G2 DNA damage checkpoints. Phosphorylates proteins on serine, threonine, and tyrosine. Prevents entry into anaphase and mitotic exit after DNA damage via regulation of the Polo kinase CDC5. Seems to be involved in the phosphorylation of RPH1. From Saccharomyces cerevisiae (strain ATCC 204508 / S288c) (Baker's yeast).
   2436..3326    +  CDS            HaloTag®: modified bacterial dehalogenase that forms covalent bonds with chloroalkane derivatives
   3345..3363    -  promoter       SP6 promoter: promoter for bacteriophage SP6 RNA polymerase
   3389..3613    +  polyA_signal   bGH poly(A) signal: bovine growth hormone polyadenylation signal
   3617..3638    +  promoter       SV40 promoter (fragment): SV40 enhancer and early promoter
   3659..4087    +  rep_origin     f1 ori (sequence partly withheld): f1 bacteriophage origin of replication; arrow indicates direction of (+) strand synthesis
   4101..4430    +  promoter       SV40 promoter: SV40 enhancer and early promoter
   4497..5288    +  CDS            neo: KKA2_KLEPN - Also known as kan, nptII. Experimental evidence at protein level: Swiss-Prot protein existence level 1. Resistance to kanamycin, neomycin, paromomycin, ribostamycin, butirosin and gentamicin B. From Klebsiella pneumoniae.
   5312..5470    +  CDS            ble (fragment): BLE_KLEPN - Experimental evidence at protein level: Swiss-Prot protein existence level 1. Binding protein with a strong affinity to the bleomycin family of antibiotics. Binds to CL990; an antimitotic-antibiotic compound. From Klebsiella pneumoniae.
   5465..5586    +  polyA_signal   SV40 poly(A) signal: SV40 polyadenylation signal
   5659..5675    -  protein_bind   lac operator: The lac repressor binds to the lac operator to inhibit transcription in E. coli. This inhibition can be relieved by adding lactose or isopropyl-β-D-thiogalactopyranoside (IPTG). lac repressor encoded by lacI
   5683..5713    -  promoter       lac promoter: promoter for the E. coli lac operon
   5728..5749    -  protein_bind   CAP binding site: CAP binding activates transcription in the presence of cAMP. E. coli catabolite activator protein
   5762..5854    -  CDS            lacI (fragment): lac repressor; lacI; The lac repressor binds to the lac operator to inhibit transcription in E. coli. This inhibition can be relieved by adding lactose or isopropyl-β-D-thiogalactopyranoside (IPTG).
   6037..6625    -  rep_origin     ori: high-copy-number ColE1/pMB1/pBR322/pUC origin of replication
   6796..7656    -  CDS            AmpR: β-lactamase; bla; confers resistance to ampicillin, carbenicillin, and related antibiotics
   7657..7761    -  promoter       AmpR promoter: bla
>Addgene plasmid #236207 | pcDNA3_mSGH-AKAR3EV | addgene full sequence | sequence record 474942 | Addgene NGS Result
GACGGATCGGGAGATCTCCCGATCCCCTATGGTGCACTCTCAGTACAATCTGCTCTGATGCCGCATAGTT
AAGCCAGTATCTGCTCCCTGCTTGTGTGTTGGAGGTCGCTGAGTAGTGCGCGAGCAAAATTTAAGCTACA
ACAAGGCAAGGCTTGACCGACAATTGCATGAAGAATCTGCTTAGGGTTAGGCGTTTTGCGCTGCTTCGCG
ATGTACGGGCCAGATATACGCGTTGACATTGATTATTGACTAGTTATTAATAGTAATCAATTACGGGGTC
ATTAGTTCATAGCCCATATATGGAGTTCCGCGTTACATAACTTACGGTAAATGGCCCGCCTGGCTGACCG
CCCAACGACCCCCGCCCATTGACGTCAATAATGACGTATGTTCCCATAGTAACGCCAATAGGGACTTTCC
ATTGACGTCAATGGGTGGAGTATTTACGGTAAACTGCCCACTTGGCAGTACATCAAGTGTATCATATGCC
AAGTACGCCCCCTATTGACGTCAATGACGGTAAATGGCCCGCCTGGCATTATGCCCAGTACATGACCTTA
TGGGACTTTCCTACTTGGCAGTACATCTACGTATTAGTCATCGCTATTACCATGGTGATGCGGTTTTGGC
AGTACATCAATGGGCGTGGATAGCGGTTTGACTCACGGGGATTTCCAAGTCTCCACCCCATTGACGTCAA
TGGGAGTTTGTTTTGGCACCAAAATCAACGGGACTTTCCAAAATGTCGTAACAACTCCGCCCCATTGACG
CAAATGGGCGGTAGGCGTGTACGGTGGGAGGTCTATATAAGCAGAGCTCTCTGGCTAACTAGAGAACCCA
CTGCTTACTGGCTTATCGAAATTAATACGACTCACTATAGGGAGACCCAAGCTGCCACCATGGTGTCTAC
AGGCGAGGAGCTGTTTACCGGCGTGGTGCCCTTCAAGTTCCAGCTGAAGGGCACCATCAACGGCAAGAGC
TTCACCGTGGAAGGCGAGGGCGAGGGCAATAGCCACGAGGGCAGCCACAAAGGCAAGTACGTGTGCACCA
GCGGCAAACTGCCAATGTCTTGGGCCGCCCTGGGAACTAGCTTCGGCTATGGCATGAAGTACTACACCAA
GTACCCCAGCGGCCTGAAGAACTGGTTCCACGAGGTGATGCCCGAGGGCTTCACCTACGACAGACACATC
CAGTACAAGGGCGACGGCAGCATCCACGCCAAGCACCAGCACTTCATGAAGAACGGCACCTACCACAACA
TCGTGGAGTTCACCGGCCAGGACTTCAAGGAGAACAGCCCCGTGCTGACCGGCGACATGGACGTGAGCCT
GCCCAACGAGGTGCAGCACATCCCCATAGATGACGGCGTGGAGTGCACAGTGACCCTGCAGTACCCTCTG
CTGAGCGACGAGAGCAAGTGCGTGGAGGCCTACCAGAACACCATCATCAAGCCCCTGCACAATCAGCCAG
CCCCCGATGTGCCATTCCACTGGATCAGAAAGCAGTACACCCAGAGCAAGGACGACACCGAGGAGAGAGA
CCACATCATCCAGAGCGAGACCCTGGAGGCCCACCTGCCATGGCACGAGCCTTCTGCTTCTGCCGTGATG
CATAAGTTTTCTCAAGAACAGATCGGCGAAAACATTGTGTGCAGGGTCATTTGTACCACGGGTCAAATTC
CCATCCGAGATTTGTCAGCTGATATTTCACAAGTGCTTAAGGAAAAACGATCCATAAAGAAAGTTTGGAC
ATTTGGTAGAAACCCAGCCTGTGACTATCATTTAGGAAACATTTCAAGACTGTCAAATAAGCATTTCCAA
ATACTACTAGGAGAAGACGGTAACCTTTTATTGAATGACATTTCCACTAATGGGACCTGGTTAAATGGGC
AAAAAGTCGAGAAGAACAGCAATCAGTTACTGTCCCAAGGTGATGAAATAACCGTTGGTGTAGGCGTGGA
ATCAGATATTTTATCTCTGGTCATTTTCATAAACGACAAATTTAAGCAGTGCCTGGAGCAGAACAAAGTT
GATCGCGGTACCAGTGCTGGTGGTAGTGCTGGTGGTAGTGCTGGTGGTAGTGCTGGTGGTAGTGCTGGTG
GTTCCGGCAGTGCTGGTGGTAGTGCTGGTGGTAGTACCAGTGCTGGTGGTAGTGCTGGTGGTAGTGCTGG
TGGTAGTGCTGGTGGTAGTGCTGGTGGTTSCGGCAGTGCTGGTGGTAGTGCTGGTGGTAGTACCAGTGCT
GGTGGTAGTGCTGGTGGTAGTGCTGGTGGTAGTGCTGGTGGTAGTGCTGGTGGTTCCGGCAGTGCTGGTG
GTAGTGCTGGTGGTAGTACCAGTGCTGGTGGTAGTGCTGGTGGTAGTGCTGGTGGTAGTGCTGGTGGTAG
TGCTGGTGGTTCCGGATTGAGGCGCGCGACGCTGGTTGACGGCGGCAGCACCGGTATGGCAGAAATCGGT
ACTGGCTTTCCATTCGACCCCCATTATGTGGAAGTCCTGGGCGAGCGCATGCACTACGTCGATGTTGGTC
CGCGCGATGGCACCCCTGTGCTGTTCCTGCACGGTAACCCGACCTCCTCCTACGTGTGGCGCAACATCAT
CCCGCATGTTGCACCGACCCATCGCTGCATTGCTCCAGACCTGATCGGTATGGGCAAATCCGACAAACCA
GACCTGGGTTATTTCTTCGACGACCACGTCCGCTTCATGGATGCCTTCATCGAAGCCCTGGGTCTGGAAG
AGGTCGTCCTGGTCATTCACGACTGGGGCTCCGCTCTGGGTTTCCACTGGGCCAAGCGCAATCCAGAGCG
CGTCAAAGGTATTGCATTTATGGAGTTCATCCGCCCTATCCCGACCTGGGACGAATGGCCAGAATTTGCC
CGCGAGACCTTCCAGGCCTTCCGCACCACCGACGTCGGCCGCAAGCTGATCATCGATCAGAACGTTTTTA
TCGAGGGTACGCTGCCGATGGGTGTCGTCCGCCCGCTGACTGAAGTCGAGATGGACCATTACCGCGAGCC
GTTCCTGAATCCTGTTGACCGCGAGCCACTGTGGCGCTTCCCAAACGAGCTGCCAATCGCCGGTGAGCCA
GCGAACATCGTCGCGCTGGTCGAAGAATACATGGACTGGCTGCACCAGTCCCCTGTCCCGAAGCTGCTGT
TCTGGGGCACCCCAGGCGTTCTGATCCCACCGGCCGAAGCCGCTCGCCTGGCCAAAAGCCTGCCTAACTG
CAAGGCTGTGGACATCGGCCCGGGTCTGAATCTGCTGCAAGAAGACAACCCGGACCTGATCGGCAGCGAG
ATCGCGCGCTGGCTGTCGACGCTCGAGATTTCCGGCTAATCTAGAGGGCCCTATTCTATAGTGTCACCTA
AATGCTAGAGCTCGCTGATCAGCCTCGACTGTGCCTTCTAGTTGCCAGCCATCTGTTGTTTGCCCCTCCC
CCGTGCCTTCCTTGACCCTGGAAGGTGCCACTCCCACTGTCCTTTCCTAATAAAATGAGGAAATTGCATC
GCATTGTCTGAGTAGGTGTCATTCTATTCTGGGGGGTGGGGTGGGGCAGGACAGCAAGGGGGAGGATTGG
GAAGACAATAGCAGGCATGCTGGGGATGCGGTGGGCTCTATGGCTTCTGAGGCGGAAAGAACCAGCTGGG
GCTCTAGGGGGTATCCCC
[124 nt withheld, positions 3659-3782]
C
[91 nt withheld, positions 3784-3874]
A
[49 nt withheld, positions 3876-3924]
CCTTTGACGTTGGAGTCCACGTTCTTT
[37 nt withheld, positions 3952-3988]
ACCCTATCTCGGTCTATTCTTTTGATTTATAAGGGATTTTGCCGATTTCGGCCTATTGGTTAAAAAATGA
GCTGATTTAACAAAAATTTAACGCGAATTAATTCTGTGGAATGTGTGTCAGTTAGGGTGTGGAAAGTCCC
CAGGCTCCCCAGCAGGCAGAAGTATGCAAAGCATGCATCTCAATTAGTCAGCAACCAGGTGTGGAAAGTC
CCCAGGCTCCCCAGCAGGCAGAAGTATGCAAAGCATGCATCTCAATTAGTCAGCAACCATAGTCCCGCCC
CTAACTCCGCCCATCCCGCCCCTAACTCCGCCCAGTTCCGCCCATTCTCCGCCCCATGGCTGACTAATTT
TTTTTATTTATGCAGAGGCCGAGGCCGCCTCTGCCTCTGAGCTATTCCAGAAGTAGTGAGGAGGCTTTTT
TGGAGGCCTAGGCTTTTGCAAAAAGCTCCCGGGAGCTTGTATATCCATTTTCGGATCTGATCAAGAGACA
GGATGAGGATCGTTTCGCATGATTGAACAAGATGGATTGCACGCAGGTTCTCCGGCCGCTTGGGTGGAGA
GGCTATTCGGCTATGACTGGGCACAACAGACAATCGGCTGCTCTGATGCCGCCGTGTTCCGGCTGTCAGC
GCAGGGGCGCCCGGTTCTTTTTGTCAAGACCGACCTGTCCGGTGCCCTGAATGAACTGCAGGACGAGGCA
GCGCGGCTATCGTGGCTGGCCACGACGGGCGTTCCTTGCGCAGCTGTGCTCGACGTTGTCACTGAAGCGG
GAAGGGACTGGCTGCTATTGGGCGAAGTGCCGGGGCAGGATCTCCTGTCATCTCACCTTGCTCCTGCCGA
GAAAGTATCCATCATGGCTGATGCAATGCGGCGGCTGCATACGCTTGATCCGGCTACCTGCCCATTCGAC
CACCAAGCGAAACATCGCATCGAGCGAGCACGTACTCGGATGGAAGCCGGTCTTGTCGATCAGGATGATC
TGGACGAAGAGCATCAGGGGCTCGCGCCAGCCGAACTGTTCGCCAGGCTCAAGGCGCGCATGCCCGACGG
CGAGGATCTCGTCGTGACCCATGGCGATGCCTGCTTGCCGAATATCATGGTGGAAAATGGCCGCTTTTCT
GGATTCATCGACTGTGGCCGGCTGGGTGTGGCGGACCGCTATCAGGACATAGCGTTGGCTACCCGTGATA
TTGCTGAAGAGCTTGGCGGCGAATGGGCTGACCGCTTCCTCGTGCTTTACGGTATCGCCGCTCCCGATTC
GCAGCGCATCGCCTTCTATCGCCTTCTTGACGAGTTCTTCTGAGCGGGACTCTGGGGTTCGAAATGACCG
ACCAAGCGACGCCCAACCTGCCATCACGAGATTTCGATTCCACCGCCGCCTTCTATGAAAGGTTGGGCTT
CGGAATCGTTTTCCGGGACGCCGGCTGGATGATCCTCCAGCGCGGGGATCTCATGCTGGAGTTCTTCGCC
CACCCCAACTTGTTTATTGCAGCTTATAATGGTTACAAATAAAGCAATAGCATCACAAATTTCACAAATA
AAGCATTTTTTTCACTGCATTCTAGTTGTGGTTTGTCCAAACTCATCAATGTATCTTATCATGTCTGTAT
ACCGTCGACCTCTAGCTAGAGCTTGGCGTAATCATGGTCATAGCTGTTTCCTGTGTGAAATTGTTATCCG
CTCACAATTCCACACAACATACGAGCCGGAAGCATAAAGTGTAAAGCCTGGGGTGCCTAATGAGTGAGCT
AACTCACATTAATTGCGTTGCGCTCACTGCCCGCTTTCCAGTCGGGAAACCTGTCGTGCCAGCTGCATTA
ATGAATCGGCCAACGCGCGGGGAGAGGCGGTTTGCGTATTGGGCGCTCTTCCGCTTCCTCGCTCACTGAC
TCGCTGCGCTCGGTCGTTCGGCTGCGGCGAGCGGTATCAGCTCACTCAAAGGCGGTAATACGGTTATCCA
CAGAATCAGGGGATAACGCAGGAAAGAACATGTGAGCAAAAGGCCAGCAAAAGGCCAGGAACCGTAAAAA
GGCCGCGTTGCTGGCGTTTTTCCATAGGCTCCGCCCCCCTGACGAGCATCACAAAAATCGACGCTCAAGT
CAGAGGTGGCGAAACCCGACAGGACTATAAAGATACCAGGCGTTTCCCCCTGGAAGCTCCCTCGTGCGCT
CTCCTGTTCCGACCCTGCCGCTTACCGGATACCTGTCCGCCTTTCTCCCTTCGGGAAGCGTGGCGCTTTC
TCATAGCTCACGCTGTAGGTATCTCAGTTCGGTGTAGGTCGTTCGCTCCAAGCTGGGCTGTGTGCACGAA
CCCCCCGTTCAGCCCGACCGCTGCGCCTTATCCGGTAACTATCGTCTTGAGTCCAACCCGGTAAGACACG
ACTTATCGCCACTGGCAGCAGCCACTGGTAACAGGATTAGCAGAGCGAGGTATGTAGGCGGTGCTACAGA
GTTCTTGAAGTGGTGGCCTAACTACGGCTACACTAGAAGAACAGTATTTGGTATCTGCGCTCTGCTGAAG
CCAGTTACCTTCGGAAAAAGAGTTGGTAGCTCTTGATCCGGCAAACAAACCACCGCTGGTAGCGGTGGTT
TTTTTGTTTGCAAGCAGCAGATTACGCGCAGAAAAAAAGGATCTCAAGAAGATCCTTTGATCTTTTCTAC
GGGGTCTGACGCTCAGTGGAACGAAAACTCACGTTAAGGGATTTTGGTCATGAGATTATCAAAAAGGATC
TTCACCTAGATCCTTTTAAATTAAAAATGAAGTTTTAAATCAATCTAAAGTATATATGAGTAAACTTGGT
CTGACAGTTACCAATGCTTAATCAGTGAGGCACCTATCTCAGCGATCTGTCTATTTCGTTCATCCATAGT
TGCCTGACTCCCCGTCGTGTAGATAACTACGATACGGGAGGGCTTACCATCTGGCCCCAGTGCTGCAATG
ATACCGCGAGACCCACGCTCACCGGCTCCAGATTTATCAGCAATAAACCAGCCAGCCGGAAGGGCCGAGC
GCAGAAGTGGTCCTGCAACTTTATCCGCCTCCATCCAGTCTATTAATTGTTGCCGGGAAGCTAGAGTAAG
TAGTTCGCCAGTTAATAGTTTGCGCAACGTTGTTGCCATTGCTACAGGCATCGTGGTGTCACGCTCGTCG
TTTGGTATGGCTTCATTCAGCTCCGGTTCCCAACGATCAAGGCGAGTTACATGATCCCCCATGTTGTGCA
AAAAAGCGGTTAGCTCCTTCGGTCCTCCGATCGTTGTCAGAAGTAAGTTGGCCGCAGTGTTATCACTCAT
GGTTATGGCAGCACTGCATAATTCTCTTACTGTCATGCCATCCGTAAGATGCTTTTCTGTGACTGGTGAG
TACTCAACCAAGTCATTCTGAGAATAGTGTATGCGGCGACCGAGTTGCTCTTGCCCGGCGTCAATACGGG
ATAATACCGCGCCACATAGCAGAACTTTAAAAGTGCTCATCATTGGAAAACGTTCTTCGGGGCGAAAACT
CTCAAGGATCTTACCGCTGTTGAGATCCAGTTCGATGTAACCCACTCGTGCACCCAACTGATCTTCAGCA
TCTTTTACTTTCACCAGCGTTTCTGGGTGAGCAAAAACAGGAAGGCAAAATGCCGCAAAAAAGGGAATAA
GGGCGACACGGAAATGTTGAATACTCATACTCTTCCTTTTTCAATATTATTGAAGCATTTATCAGGGTTA
TTGTCTCATGAGCGGATACATATTTGAATGTATTTAGAAAAATAAACAAATAGGGGTTCCGCGCACATTT
CCCCGAAAAGTGCCACCTGACGTC
